Addgene plasmid #26828: pXP212
Purpose: (Empty Backbone)
Depositing lab: Nancy DaSilva & Suzanne Sandmeyer. Depositing organization: University of California, Irvine. Publication: A vector set for systematic metabolic engineering in Saccharomyces cerevisiae. Fang F, Salmon K, Shen MW, Aeling KA, Ito E, Irwin B, Tran UP, Hatfield GW, Da Silva NA, Sandmeyer S. Yeast. 2011 Feb;28(2):123-36. doi: 10.1002/yea.1824. Epub 2010 Oct 8. PubMed 20936606.
Backbone
  Vector backbone: pUC18
  Backbone manufacturer: invitrogen
  Backbone size (bp): 7837
  Modifications to backbone: N/A
  Vector type: Yeast Expression, Cre/Lox
  Selectable markers: CAN1
Growth in bacteria
  Bacterial resistance: Ampicillin, 100 μg/mL
  Growth temperature: 37°C
  Growth strain: DH5alpha
  Copy number: High Copy
Gene/Insert
  Gene/Insert name: None
  Cloning method: Restriction Enzyme; 5′ cloning site SpeI (not destroyed); 3′ cloning site XhoI (not destroyed)
  Sequencing primers: 5′ N/A
Terms and licenses: Academic/Nonprofit Terms; Industry Terms: Not Available to Industry
How to cite: pXP212 was a gift from Nancy DaSilva & Suzanne Sandmeyer (Addgene plasmid # 26828 ; http://n2t.net/addgene:26828 ; RRID:Addgene_26828)
