[The description below was written by a language model from this plasmid's Addgene catalogue record and pLannotate feature annotations shown in this document.]
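Description:
pXP212 is an empty yeast expression backbone built on pUC18, belonging to a vector set designed for systematic metabolic engineering in Saccharomyces cerevisiae. It is a 7,837 bp E. coli–yeast shuttle plasmid. In bacteria it replicates at high copy from the pUC-type ColE1/pMB1 origin and is selected with ampicillin through the β-lactamase gene. In yeast it is maintained episomally by the 2μ origin of replication, which typically gives multicopy propagation. Remnants of the pUC18 lac region (lacZα fragments, lac promoter and operator, CAP site, polylinker fragments) are carried over from the parent vector, along with short bom, rop and lacI fragments.

The yeast marker is CAN1, encoding the high-affinity arginine permease, and it is flanked by two loxP sites in the same orientation. This arrangement lets Cre recombinase excise the marker, leaving a single loxP site, so the marker can be removed and reused in successive engineering steps. CAN1 also imports the toxic arginine analogue canavanine, so in general it can be selected against as well as for, although the record does not describe the selection scheme used.

No insert is present. Genes of interest are cloned between retained SpeI and XhoI sites, and an annotated CYC1 terminator indicates where transcripts would end. An unannotated stretch of roughly 740 bp lies upstream of this terminator, between split AmpR promoter fragments. It presumably holds the yeast promoter and cloning sites, but neither the catalogue fields nor the feature table identifies the promoter.
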