Features (pLannotate 1.2.2; 19 found; start..end, strand, type, name):
    137..236     +  misc_feature   bom (fragment): basis of mobility region from pBR322
    242..396     -  CDS            lacZα (fragment): LacZα fragment of β-galactosidase; lacZ fragment
    399..439     -  misc_feature   MCS (fragment): pUC18/19 multiple cloning site
    440..473     -  protein_bind   loxP: Cre-mediated recombination occurs in the 8-bp core sequence (GCATACAT). Cre recombinase
    618..2387    -  CDS            CAN1 (sequence withheld): CAN1_YEAST - Experimental evidence at protein level: Swiss-Prot protein existence level 1. High-affinity permease for arginine (PubMed:8436127, PubMed:9231419, PubMed:10654085, PubMed:11746604). From Saccharomyces cerevisiae (strain ATCC 204508 / S288c) (Baker's yeast).
   3201..3234    -  protein_bind   loxP: Cre-mediated recombination occurs in the 8-bp core sequence (GCATACAT). Cre recombinase
   3235..3256    -  misc_feature   MCS (fragment): pUC18/19 multiple cloning site
   3261..4603    +  rep_origin     2μ ori: yeast 2μ plasmid origin of replication
   4603..4623    -  CDS            lacZα (fragment): LacZα fragment of β-galactosidase; lacZ fragment
   4643..4659    -  protein_bind   lac operator: The lac repressor binds to the lac operator to inhibit transcription in E. coli. This inhibition can be relieved by adding lactose or isopropyl-β-D-thiogalactopyranoside (IPTG). lac repressor encoded by lacI
   4667..4697    -  promoter       lac promoter: promoter for the E. coli lac operon
   4712..4733    -  protein_bind   CAP binding site: CAP binding activates transcription in the presence of cAMP. E. coli catabolite activator protein
   4746..4838    -  CDS            lacI (fragment): lac repressor; lacI; The lac repressor binds to the lac operator to inhibit transcription in E. coli. This inhibition can be relieved by adding lactose or isopropyl-β-D-thiogalactopyranoside (IPTG).
   5021..5609    -  rep_origin     ori: high-copy-number ColE1/pMB1/pBR322/pUC origin of replication
   5780..6640    -  CDS            AmpR: β-lactamase; bla; confers resistance to ampicillin, carbenicillin, and related antibiotics
   6641..6660    -  promoter       AmpR promoter (fragment): bla
   6665..6912    -  terminator     CYC1 terminator: S. cerevisiae CYC1; transcription terminator for CYC1
   7652..7742    -  promoter       AmpR promoter (fragment): bla
   7837..35      +  CDS            rop (fragment) (across the origin): Rop protein, which maintains plasmids at low copy number; rop
>Addgene plasmid #26828 | pXP212 | depositor full sequence | sequence record 12696 | Author sequence
TCGCGCGTTTCGGTGATGACGGTGAAAACCTCTGACACATGCAGCTCCCGGAGACGGTCACAGCTTGTCT
GTAAGCGGATGCCGGGAGCAGACAAGCCCGTCAGGGCGCGTCAGCGGGTGTTGGCGGGTGTCGGGGCTGG
CTTAACTATGCGGCATCAGAGCAGATTGTACTGAGAGTGCACCATATGCGGTGTGAAATACCGCACAGAT
GCGTAAGGAGAAAATACCGCATCAGGCGCCATTCGCCATTCAGGCTGCGCAACTGTTGGGAAGGGCGATC
GGTGCGGGCCTCTTCGCTATTACGCCAGCTGGCGAAAGGGGGATGTGCTGCAAGGCGATTAAGTTGGGTA
ACGCCAGGGTTTTCCCAGTCACGACGTTGTAAAACGACGGCCAGTGCCAAGCTTGCATGCCTGCAGGTCG
ACTCTAGAGGATCCCCGGGATAACTTCGTATAATGTATGCTATACGAAGTTATGGTGAATCATCGATAAA
AATAAATATACTGAGATTATAGTAAGCTCATTGATCCCTTAAACTTTCTTTTCGGTGTATGACTTATGAG
GGTGAGAATGCGAAATGGCGTGGAAATGTGATCAAAGGTAATAAAACGTCATATCTA
[1770 nt withheld, positions 618-2387]
TGCTATGCCTTTTTTTTTTTTTGTTTTTACAGGAGTTAAGAAGTCTGAAGAACTCTGAAATAAACTTTCG
ATTGACGACAGATTAAAAACTGGATCCAACTATAAGTATAATAGTAACTTATATATTTCTGTTCCAGATA
TATACGTAAAAAAAAGAAAAGGATAATTGATGTTTTTGCAAAAAGGGATTCCCTGATTCGGTTTACTCTG
TTCGCAACCACTCTTCTTTCTGCTAATTTGTGCTTTATCTCGTATCATTCTCTTATCTACTTATCTTAAC
CTTATCGTCTTCCTCGAAATTTTCATTGATAGAGACAACTGCAAAAAAAGAAATTCAAAAAAGCCGTATG
ACTCACCCGGAAACCACACAGAAACCCTAGATTTCTATAGGGCAAATTTCAGGGTTATACTAAAAGATAT
ATTATTGACCTTGGTTATTCTTCAAGTTCGCCCTATTGAAAATTCGGACACTTTAGGGTTTGGAATCTGT
TAAAGATATAAGTAAATATGATGATAAAGAAATAGGTTTAATTTATACGCACTTGCCAGTAAGTGATTGA
TATTGCAGAAGTAACATGAATACGGTTCTGTGGCCTTTGCTGTTTGCCGTTATTTTATTTCTTTTTTTTG
TTTTTTTTCTTTTTTTCAGCACTATCAAGGCTAATAAGGGACAAGAGTTCTTACTCAGTGTGAACGTGTT
CTAAATAAGTTCTTGTTCTAATTAATTGTAACTATTTTTATGCATTTCTTGTAAGAGGAACTGGAGTAAT
CGTATCTCGGAAATACATAGAGGTGCGTATTCATAATGGGCCCATAACTTCGTATAATGTATGCTATACG
AAGTTATCCCGGGTACCGAGCTCGAATTCGTATGATCCAATATCAAAGGAAATGATAGCATTGAAGGATG
AGACTAATCCAATTGAGGAGTGGCAGCATATAGAACAGCTAAAGGGTAGTGCTGAAGGAAGCATACGATA
CCCCGCATGGAATGGGATAATATCACAGGAGGTACTAGACTACCTTTCATCCTACATAAATAGACGCATA
TAAGTACGCATTTAAGCATAAACACGCACTATGCCGTTCTTCTCATGTATATATATATACAGGCAACACG
CAGATATAGGTGCGACGTGAACAGTGAGCTGTATGTGCGCAGCTCGCGTTGCATTTTCGGAAGCGCTCGT
TTTCGGAAACGCTTTGAAGTTCCTATTCCGAAGTTCCTATTCTCTAGAAAGTATAGGAACTTCAGAGCGC
TTTTGAAAACCAAAAGCGCTCTGAAGACGCACTTTCAAAAAACCAAAAACGCACCGGACTGTAACGAGCT
ACTAAAATATTGCGAATACCGCTTCCACAAACATTGCTCAAAAGTATCTCTTTGCTATATATCTCTGTGC
TATATCCCTATATAACCTACCCATCCACCTTTCGCTCCTTGAACTTGCATCTAAACTCGACCTCTACATT
TTTTATGTTTATCTCTAGTATTACTCTTTAGACAAAAAAATTGTAGTAAGAACTATTCATAGAGTGAATC
GAAAACAATACGAAAATGTAAACATTTCCTATACGTAGTATATAGAGACAAAATAGAAGAAACCGTTCAT
AATTTTCTGACCAATGAAGAATCATCAACGCTATCACTTTCTGTTCACAAAGTATGCGCAATCCACATCG
GTATAGAATATAATCGGGGATGCCTTTATCTTGAAAAAATGCACCCGCAGCTTCGCTAGTAATCAGTAAA
CGCGGGAAGTGGAGTCAGGCTTTTTTTATGGAAGAGAAAATAGACACCAAAGTAGCCTTCTTCTAACCTT
AACGGACCTACAGTGCAAAAAGTTATCAAGAGACTGCATTATAGAGCGCACAAAGGAGAAAAAAAGTAAT
CTAAGATGCTTTGTTAGAAAAATAGCGCTCTCGGGATGCATTTTTGTAGAACAAAAAAGAAGTATAGATT
CTTTGTTGGTAAAATAGCGCTCTCGCGTTGCATTTCTGTTCTGTAAAAATGCAGCTCAGATTCTTTGTTT
GAAAAATTAGCGCTCTCGCGTTGCATTTTTGTTTTACAAAAATGAAGCACAGATTCTTCGTTGGTAAAAT
AGCGCTTTCGCGTTGCATTTCTGTTCTGTAAAAATGCAGCTCAGATTCTTTGTTTGAAAAATTAGCGCTC
TCGCGTTGCATTTTTGTTCTACAAAATGAAGCACAGATGCTTCGTTGAATTCGTAATCATGGTCATAGCT
GTTTCCTGTGTGAAATTGTTATCCGCTCACAATTCCACACAACATACGAGCCGGAAGCATAAAGTGTAAA
GCCTGGGGTGCCTAATGAGTGAGCTAACTCACATTAATTGCGTTGCGCTCACTGCCCGCTTTCCAGTCGG
GAAACCTGTCGTGCCAGCTGCATTAATGAATCGGCCAACGCGCGGGGAGAGGCGGTTTGCGTATTGGGCG
CTCTTCCGCTTCCTCGCTCACTGACTCGCTGCGCTCGGTCGTTCGGCTGCGGCGAGCGGTATCAGCTCAC
TCAAAGGCGGTAATACGGTTATCCACAGAATCAGGGGATAACGCAGGAAAGAACATGTGAGCAAAAGGCC
AGCAAAAGGCCAGGAACCGTAAAAAGGCCGCGTTGCTGGCGTTTTTCCATAGGCTCCGCCCCCCTGACGA
GCATCACAAAAATCGACGCTCAAGTCAGAGGTGGCGAAACCCGACAGGACTATAAAGATACCAGGCGTTT
CCCCCTGGAAGCTCCCTCGTGCGCTCTCCTGTTCCGACCCTGCCGCTTACCGGATACCTGTCCGCCTTTC
TCCCTTCGGGAAGCGTGGCGCTTTCTCATAGCTCACGCTGTAGGTATCTCAGTTCGGTGTAGGTCGTTCG
CTCCAAGCTGGGCTGTGTGCACGAACCCCCCGTTCAGCCCGACCGCTGCGCCTTATCCGGTAACTATCGT
CTTGAGTCCAACCCGGTAAGACACGACTTATCGCCACTGGCAGCAGCCACTGGTAACAGGATTAGCAGAG
CGAGGTATGTAGGCGGTGCTACAGAGTTCTTGAAGTGGTGGCCTAACTACGGCTACACTAGAAGGACAGT
ATTTGGTATCTGCGCTCTGCTGAAGCCAGTTACCTTCGGAAAAAGAGTTGGTAGCTCTTGATCCGGCAAA
CAAACCACCGCTGGTAGCGGTGGTTTTTTTGTTTGCAAGCAGCAGATTACGCGCAGAAAAAAAGGATCTC
AAGAAGATCCTTTGATCTTTTCTACGGGGTCTGACGCTCAGTGGAACGAAAACTCACGTTAAGGGATTTT
GGTCATGAGATTATCAAAAAGGATCTTCACCTAGATCCTTTTAAATTAAAAATGAAGTTTTAAATCAATC
TAAAGTATATATGAGTAAACTTGGTCTGACAGTTACCAATGCTTAATCAGTGAGGCACCTATCTCAGCGA
TCTGTCTATTTCGTTCATCCATAGTTGCCTGACTCCCCGTCGTGTAGATAACTACGATACGGGAGGGCTT
ACCATCTGGCCCCAGTGCTGCAATGATACCGCGAGACCCACGCTCACCGGCTCCAGATTTATCAGCAATA
AACCAGCCAGCCGGAAGGGCCGAGCGCAGAAGTGGTCCTGCAACTTTATCCGCCTCCATCCAGTCTATTA
ATTGTTGCCGGGAAGCTAGAGTAAGTAGTTCGCCAGTTAATAGTTTGCGCAACGTTGTTGCCATTGCTAC
AGGCATCGTGGTGTCACGCTCGTCGTTTGGTATGGCTTCATTCAGCTCCGGTTCCCAACGATCAAGGCGA
GTTACATGATCCCCCATGTTGTGCAAAAAAGCGGTTAGCTCCTTCGGTCCTCCGATCGTTGTCAGAAGTA
AGTTGGCCGCAGTGTTATCACTCATGGTTATGGCAGCACTGCATAATTCTCTTACTGTCATGCCATCCGT
AAGATGCTTTTCTGTGACTGGTGAGTACTCAACCAAGTCATTCTGAGAATAGTGTATGCGGCGACCGAGT
TGCTCTTGCCCGGCGTCAATACGGGATAATACCGCGCCACATAGCAGAACTTTAAAAGTGCTCATCATTG
GAAAACGTTCTTCGGGGCGAAAACTCTCAAGGATCTTACCGCTGTTGAGATCCAGTTCGATGTAACCCAC
TCGTGCACCCAACTGATCTTCAGCATCTTTTACTTTCACCAGCGTTTCTGGGTGAGCAAAAACAGGAAGG
CAAAATGCCGCAAAAAAGGGAATAAGGGCGACACGGAAATGTTGAATACTCATACTCTTCCTTTTTCAAT
ATTGGCCGCAAATTAAAGCCTTCGAGCGTCCCAAAACCTTCTCAAGCAAGGTTTTCAGTATAATGTTACA
TGCGTACACGCGTCTGTACAGAAAAAAAAGAAAAATTTGAAATATAAATAACGTTCTTAATACTAACATA
ACTATAAAAAAATAAATAGGGACCTAGACTTCAGGTTGTCTAACTCCTTCCTTTTCGGTTAGAGCGGATG
TGGGGGGAGGGCGTGAATGTAAGCGTGACATAACTAATTACATGACTCGAGTGCGCAGATATCACTAGTA
TATTTGTTGTAAAAAGTAGATAATTACTTCCTTGATGATCTGTAAAAAAGAGAAAAAGAAAGCATCTAAG
AACTTGAAAAACTACGAATTAGAAAAGACCAAATATGTATTTCTTGCATTGACCAATTTATGCAAGTTTA
TATATATGTAAATGTAAGTTTCACGAGGTTCTACTAAACTAAACCACCCCCTTGGTTAGAAGAAAAGAGT
GTGTGAGAACAGGCTGTTGTTGTCACACGATTCGGACAATTCTGTTTGAAAGAGAGAGAGTAACAGTACG
ATCGAACGAACTTTGCTCTGGAGATCACAGTGGGCATCATAGCATGTGGTACTAAACCCTTTCCCGCCAT
TCCAGAACCTTCGATTGCTTGTTACAAAACCTGTGAGCCGTCGCTAGGACCTTGTTGTGTGACGAAATTG
GAAGCTGCAATCAATAGGAAGACAGGAAGTCGAGCGTGTCTGGGTTTTTTCAGTTTTGTTCTTTTTGCAA
ACAAATCACGAGCGACGGTAATTTCTTTCTCGATAAGAGGCCACGTGCTTTATGAGGGTAACATCAATTC
AAGAAGGAGGGAAACACTTCCTTTTTCTGGCCCTGATAATAGTATGAGGGTGAAGCCAAAATAAAGGATT
CGCGCCCAAATCGGCATCTTTAAATGCAGGTATGCGATAGTTCCTCACTCTTTCCTTACTCACGAGTAAT
TCTTGCAAATGCCTAATATTATTGAAGCATTTATCAGGGTTATTGTCTCATGAGCGGATACATATTTGAA
TGTATTTAGAAAAATAAACAAATAGGGGTTCCGCGCACATTTCCCCGAAAAGTGCCACCTGACGTCTAAG
AAACCATTATTATCATGACATTAACCTATAAAAATAGGCGTATCACGAGGCCCTTTCGTC
