>Addgene plasmid #26828 | pXP212 | addgene partial sequence | sequence record 33061 | 26828 with M13pUC-fwd
TGGTGAATCATCGATAAAAATAAATATACTGAGATTATAGTAAGCTCATTGATCCCTTAAACTTTCTTTT
CGGTGTATGACTTATGAGGGTGAGAATGCGAAATGGCGTGGAAATGTGATCAAAGGTAATAAAACGTCAT
ATCTA
[471 nt withheld, positions 146-616]
N
[71 nt withheld, positions 618-688]
